LOCUS       Exported 12247 bp ds-DNA circular SYN 12-MAY-2021
DEFINITION  Target a Cre-dependent electron microscopy tag ssAPEX2tm cassette
            into the mouse TIGRE locus.
ACCESSION   .
VERSION     .
KEYWORDS    Ai133 (TITL-ssAPEX2tm) targeting vector
SOURCE      synthetic DNA construct
  ORGANISM  synthetic DNA construct
REFERENCE   1 (bases 1 to 12247)
  AUTHORS   Daigle TL, Madisen L, Hage TA, Valley MT, Knoblich U, Larsen RS,
            Takeno MM, Huang L, Gu H, Larsen R, Mills M, Bosma-Moody A, Siverts
            LA, Walker M, Graybuck LT, Yao Z, Fong O, Nguyen TN, Garren E, Lenz
            GH, Chavarha M, Pendergraft J, Harrington J, Hirokawa KE, Harris JA,
            Nicovich PR, McGraw MJ, Ollerenshaw DR, Smith KA, Baker CA, Ting JT,
            Sunkin SM, Lecoq J, Lin MZ, Boyden ES, Murphy GJ, da Costa NM,
            Waters J, Li L, Tasic B, Zeng H
  TITLE     A Suite of Transgenic Driver and Reporter Mouse Lines with Enhanced
            Brain-Cell-Type Targeting and Functionality.
  JOURNAL   Cell. 2018 Jul 12;174(2):465-480.e22. doi:
            10.1016/j.cell.2018.06.035.
  PUBMED    30007418
REFERENCE   2 (bases 1 to 12247)
  AUTHORS   .
  TITLE     Direct Submission
  JOURNAL   Exported May 12, 2021 from SnapGene Server 1.1.58
            http://www.snapgene.com
FEATURES             Location/Qualifiers
     source          1..12247
                     /organism="synthetic DNA construct"
                     /mol_type="other DNA"
     primer_bind     complement(29..51)
                     /label=pGEX 3'
                     /note="pGEX vectors, reverse primer"
     primer_bind     151..170
                     /label=pRS-marker
                     /note="pRS vectors, use to sequence yeast selectable
                     marker"
     primer_bind     364..386
                     /label=M13/pUC Forward
                     /note="In lacZ gene"
     primer_bind     378..395
                     /label=M13 Forward
                     /note="In lacZ gene. Also called M13-F20 or M13 (-21)
                     Forward"
     primer_bind     379..395
                     /label=M13 fwd
                     /note="common sequencing primer, one of multiple similar
                     variants"
     promoter        3009..3323
                     /label=tight TRE promoter
                     /note="Tet-responsive promoter PTight, consisting of seven
                     tet operator sequences followed by the minimal CMV
                     promoter"
     protein_bind    3017..3035
                     /gene="tetO"
                     /label=tet operator
                     /bound_moiety="tetracycline repressor TetR"
                     /note="bacterial operator O2 for the tetR and tetA genes"
     protein_bind    3053..3071
                     /gene="tetO"
                     /label=tet operator
                     /bound_moiety="tetracycline repressor TetR"
                     /note="bacterial operator O2 for the tetR and tetA genes"
     protein_bind    3088..3106
                     /gene="tetO"
                     /label=tet operator
                     /bound_moiety="tetracycline repressor TetR"
                     /note="bacterial operator O2 for the tetR and tetA genes"
     protein_bind    3124..3142
                     /gene="tetO"
                     /label=tet operator
                     /bound_moiety="tetracycline repressor TetR"
                     /note="bacterial operator O2 for the tetR and tetA genes"
     protein_bind    3160..3178
                     /gene="tetO"
                     /label=tet operator
                     /bound_moiety="tetracycline repressor TetR"
                     /note="bacterial operator O2 for the tetR and tetA genes"
     protein_bind    3195..3213
                     /gene="tetO"
                     /label=tet operator
                     /bound_moiety="tetracycline repressor TetR"
                     /note="bacterial operator O2 for the tetR and tetA genes"
     protein_bind    3231..3249
                     /gene="tetO"
                     /label=tet operator
                     /bound_moiety="tetracycline repressor TetR"
                     /note="bacterial operator O2 for the tetR and tetA genes"
     primer_bind     3296..3320
                     /label=LNCX
                     /note="Human CMV promoter, forward primer"
     protein_bind    3333..3366
                     /label=loxP
                     /bound_moiety="Cre recombinase"
                     /note="Cre-mediated recombination occurs in the 8-bp core
                     sequence (GCATACAT)."
     polyA_signal    3443..3491
                     /note="synthetic polyadenylation signal"
     polyA_signal    3500..3976
                     /label=hGH poly(A) signal
                     /note="human growth hormone polyadenylation signal"
     primer_bind     complement(3699..3718)
                     /label=hGH-PA-R
                     /note="Human growth hormone terminator, reverse primer"
     polyA_signal    3988..4449
                     /label=PGK poly(A) signal
                     /note="mouse phosphoglycerate kinase 1 polyadenylation
                     signal"
     protein_bind    4476..4509
                     /label=loxP
                     /bound_moiety="Cre recombinase"
                     /note="Cre-mediated recombination occurs in the 8-bp core
                     sequence (GCATACAT)."
     CDS             4592..4615
                     /codon_start=1
                     /product="FLAG(R) epitope tag, followed by an enterokinase
                     cleavage site"
                     /label=FLAG
                     /translation="DYKDDDDK"
     CDS             5369..5395
                     /codon_start=1
                     /product="nuclear export signal from the HIV Rev protein
                     (Fischer et al., 1995)"
                     /label=NES
                     /translation="LPPLERLTL"
     misc_feature    5495..6083
                     /label=WPRE
                     /note="woodchuck hepatitis virus posttranscriptional
                     regulatory element"
     primer_bind     complement(5548..5568)
                     /label=WPRE-R
                     /note="WPRE, reverse primer"
     CDS             complement(5966..5977)
                     /codon_start=1
                     /product="Factor Xa recognition and cleavage site"
                     /label=Factor Xa site
                     /translation="IEGR"
     primer_bind     complement(6108..6125)
                     /label=BGH-rev
                     /note="Bovine growth hormone terminator, reverse primer.
                     Also called BGH reverse"
     polyA_signal    6114..6321
                     /label=bGH poly(A) signal
                     /note="bovine growth hormone polyadenylation signal"
     protein_bind    8819..8852
                     /label=attB
                     /bound_moiety="phage phi-C31 integrase"
                     /note="minimal attB site for the phi-C31 integrase (Groth
                     et al., 2000)"
     promoter        8879..9378
                     /label=PGK promoter
                     /note="mouse phosphoglycerate kinase 1 promoter"
     primer_bind     complement(8914..8937)
                     /label=MSCV-rev
                     /note="Murine stem cell virus, reverse primer"
     primer_bind     9311..9330
                     /label=mPGK-F
                     /note="Mouse PGK promoter, forward primer"
     primer_bind     complement(10026..10042)
                     /label=M13 rev
                     /note="common sequencing primer, one of multiple similar
                     variants"
     primer_bind     complement(10026..10042)
                     /label=M13 Reverse
                     /note="In lacZ gene. Also called M13-rev"
     primer_bind     complement(10039..10061)
                     /label=M13/pUC Reverse
                     /note="In lacZ gene"
     protein_bind    10050..10066
                     /label=lac operator
                     /bound_moiety="lac repressor encoded by lacI"
                     /note="The lac repressor binds to the lac operator to
                     inhibit transcription in E. coli. This inhibition can be
                     relieved by adding lactose or
                     isopropyl-beta-D-thiogalactopyranoside (IPTG)."
     promoter        complement(10074..10104)
                     /label=lac promoter
                     /note="promoter for the E. coli lac operon"
     protein_bind    10119..10140
                     /label=CAP binding site
                     /bound_moiety="E. coli catabolite activator protein"
                     /note="CAP binding activates transcription in the presence
                     of cAMP."
     primer_bind     complement(10257..10274)
                     /label=L4440
                     /note="L4440 vector, forward primer"
     rep_origin      complement(10428..11016)
                     /direction=LEFT
                     /label=ori
                     /note="high-copy-number ColE1/pMB1/pBR322/pUC origin of
                     replication"
     primer_bind     complement(10508..10527)
                     /label=pBR322ori-F
                     /note="pBR322 origin, forward primer"
     CDS             complement(11187..12047)
                     /codon_start=1
                     /gene="bla"
                     /product="beta-lactamase"
                     /label=AmpR
                     /note="confers resistance to ampicillin, carbenicillin, and
                     related antibiotics"
                     /translation="MSIQHFRVALIPFFAAFCLPVFAHPETLVKVKDAEDQLGARVGYI
                     ELDLNSGKILESFRPEERFPMMSTFKVLLCGAVLSRIDAGQEQLGRRIHYSQNDLVEYS
                     PVTEKHLTDGMTVRELCSAAITMSDNTAANLLLTTIGGPKELTAFLHNMGDHVTRLDRW
                     EPELNEAIPNDERDTTMPVAMATTLRKLLTGELLTLASRQQLIDWMEADKVAGPLLRSA
                     LPAGWFIADKSGAGERGSRGIIAALGPDGKPSRIVVIYTTGSQATMDERNRQIAEIGAS
                     LIKHW"
     primer_bind     11810..11829
                     /label=Amp-R
                     /note="Ampicillin resistance gene, reverse primer"
     promoter        complement(12048..12152)
                     /gene="bla"
                     /label=AmpR promoter
     primer_bind     12220..12238
                     /label=pBRforEco
                     /note="pBR322 vectors, upsteam of EcoRI site, forward
                     primer"
ORIGIN
        1 tcgcgcgttt cggtgatgac ggtgaaaacc tctgacacat gcagctcccg gagacggtca
       61 cagcttgtct gtaagcggat gccgggagca gacaagcccg tcagggcgcg tcagcgggtg
      121 ttggcgggtg tcggggctgg cttaactatg cggcatcaga gcagattgta ctgagagtgc
      181 accatatgcg gtgtgaaata ccgcacagat gcgtaaggag aaaataccgc atcaggcgcc
      241 attcgccatt caggctgcgc aactgttggg aagggcgatc ggtgcgggcc tcttcgctat
      301 tacgccagct ggcgaaaggg ggatgtgctg caaggcgatt aagttgggta acgccagggt
      361 tttcccagtc acgacgttgt aaaacgacgg ccagtgaatt cgagctcggt accgaagttc
      421 ctattcttca aatagtatag gaacttcttt cggccggcca atcgattgga tccgttttat
      481 gccgcggtta ccgtgaagat atcttaatta agaattcgag ctcgctagag ccccatcctc
      541 actgactccg tcctggagtt ggatgagaga taatggcctt acgttgtgcc aggggagggt
      601 cgggctggat ttagcaagat ttaccttctc caaagagcgg tgctgcagtg gcacagctgc
      661 ccacggaggt gggggggtca ccgtccctgg aggtgatgaa gaactgtggg gatgtggcac
      721 tgagggacat ggccagtggg cacggtgggt gggttggggt tggtcttggg gatcttggag
      781 ggcttttcca gccttcatga tttgacgatt gtatgaacat ctacatggca attctccagc
      841 tgcctgtccc agtcctactg acccagctgt atctctccag gcaagctctt ccaccccttc
      901 tgcttgcatc cagacaccat caaacatgca ggctcagaca cagggaccag cagtgtctgt
      961 ggcctttttg tgctcctctc catgctgggt tttaacttgc tctttgtcct tctatcctat
     1021 cttcttatcc ttaaggctgt tctgaacgct gtgacttgga gagtgtccca gagccctcaa
     1081 cacctgcatg tcccacgtcc atgctgtcct gcacttcctt atccccaaga tctgcctctc
     1141 cgtgatgcac tgaattggca aacatgtgtc accccagacc aacaatgtca cagcaaactc
     1201 ccccttgata ggacaagggg gaatggcttt acactgagac aggggaggtt tgggttggat
     1261 atgaggaggc agtttttccc ccagagggtg gtgacgcact gaacaggttg cccaaggagg
     1321 ctgtggatgc cccatccctg caggcattca aggccaggct ggatgtggct ctgggcagcc
     1381 tgggctgctg gttgatgacc ctgcacatag cagggggttg gatctggatg agcactgtgc
     1441 tcctttgcaa cccaggccgt tctatgattc tgtcattcta aatctctctt tcagcctaaa
     1501 gctttttccc cgtatccccc caggtgtctg caggctcaaa gagcagcgag aagcgttcag
     1561 aggaaagcga tcccgtgcca ccttccccgt gcccgggctg tccccgcacg ctgccggctc
     1621 ggggatgcgg ggggagcgcc ggaccggagc ggagccccgg gcggctcgct gctgccccct
     1681 agcgggggag ggacgtaatt acatccctgg gggctttggg ggggggctgt ccctctagcg
     1741 agctcggtac ccagagcccc atcctcactg actccgtcct ggagttggat gagagataat
     1801 ggccttacgt tgtgccaggg gagggtcggg ctggatttag caagatttac cttctccaaa
     1861 gagcggtgct gcagtggcac agctgcccac ggaggtgggg gggtcaccgt ccctggaggt
     1921 gatgaagaac tgtggggatg tggcactgag ggacatggcc agtgggcacg gtgggtgggt
     1981 tggggttggt cttggggatc ttggagggct tttccagcct tcatgatttg acgattgtat
     2041 gaacatctac atggcaattc tccagctgcc tgtcccagtc ctactgaccc agctgtatct
     2101 ctccaggcaa gctcttccac cccttctgct tgcatccaga caccatcaaa catgcaggct
     2161 cagacacagg gaccagcagt gtctgtggcc tttttgtgct cctctccatg ctgggtttta
     2221 acttgctctt tgtccttcta tcctatcttc ttatccttaa ggctgttctg aacgctgtga
     2281 cttggagagt gtcccagagc cctcaacacc tgcatgtccc acgtccatgc tgtcctgcac
     2341 ttccttatcc ccaagatctg cctctccgtg atgcactgaa ttggcaaaca tgtgtcaccc
     2401 cagaccaaca atgtcacagc aaactccccc ttgataggac aagggggaat ggctttacac
     2461 tgagacaggg gaggtttggg ttggatatga ggaggcagtt tttcccccag agggtggtga
     2521 cgcactgaac aggttgccca aggaggctgt ggatgcccca tccctgcagg cattcaaggc
     2581 caggctggat gtggctctgg gcagcctggg ctgctggttg atgaccctgc acatagcagg
     2641 gggttggatc tggatgagca ctgtgctcct ttgcaaccca ggccgttcta tgattctgtc
     2701 attctaaatc tctctttcag cctaaagctt tttccccgta tccccccagg tgtctgcagg
     2761 ctcaaagagc agcgagaagc gttcagagga aagcgatccc gtgccacctt ccccgtgccc
     2821 gggctgtccc cgcacgctgc cggctcgggg atgcgggggg agcgccggac cggagcggag
     2881 ccccgggcgg ctcgctgctg ccccctagcg ggggagggac gtaattacat ccctgggggc
     2941 tttggggggg ggctgtccct ctaggggtac ccggggatcc accggtatcg attacctatc
     3001 acaaattcga gtttactccc tatcagtgat agagaacgta tgtcgagttt actccctatc
     3061 agtgatagag aacgatgtcg agtttactcc ctatcagtga tagagaacgt atgtcgagtt
     3121 tactccctat cagtgataga gaacgtatgt cgagtttact ccctatcagt gatagagaac
     3181 gtatgtcgag tttatcccta tcagtgatag agaacgtatg tcgagtttac tccctatcag
     3241 tgatagagaa cgtatgtcga ggtaggcgtg tacggtggga ggcctatata agcagagctc
     3301 gtttagtgaa ccgtcagatc gcctatttaa atataacttc gtatagcata cattatacga
     3361 agttattcgc gatgaataaa tgaaagcttg cagatcccct cagcaccatg gctagcggca
     3421 gcctcggagt ttgaatagat agaataaaat atctttattt tcattccatc tgtgtgttgg
     3481 ttttttgtgt gagatctacg ggtggcatcc ctgtgacccc tccccagtgc ctctcctggc
     3541 cctggaagtt gccactccag tgcccaccag ccttgtccta ataaaattaa gttgcatcat
     3601 tttgtctgac taggtgtcct tctataatat tatggggtgg aggggggtgg tatggagcaa
     3661 ggggcaagtt gggaagacaa cctgtagggc ctgcggggtc tattgggaac caagctggag
     3721 tgcagtggca caatcttggc tcactgcaat ctccgcctcc tgggttcaag cgattctcct
     3781 gcctcaggct cccgagttgt tgggattcca ggcatgcatg accaggctca gctaattttt
     3841 gtttttttgg tagagacggg gtttcaccat attggccagg ctggtctcca actcctaatc
     3901 tcaggtgatc tacccacctt ggcctcccaa attgctggga ttacaggcgt gaaccactgc
     3961 tcccttccct gtccttctgc ctcagcgctg taagtctgca gaaattgatg atctattaaa
     4021 caataaagat gtccactaaa atggaagttt ttcctgtcat actttgttaa gaagggtgag
     4081 aacagagtac ctacattttg aatggaagga ttggagctac gggggtgggg gtggggtggg
     4141 attagataaa tgcctgctct ttactgaagg ctctttacta ttgctttatg ataatgtttc
     4201 atagttggat atcataattt aaacaagcaa aaccaaatta agggccagct cattcctccc
     4261 actcatgatc tatagatcta tagatctctc gtgggatcat tgtttttctc ttgattccca
     4321 ctttgtggtt ctaagtactg tggtttccaa atgtgtcagt ttcatagcct gaagaacgag
     4381 atcagcagcc tctgttccac atacacttca ttctcagtat tgttttgcca agttctaatt
     4441 ccatcagaaa gcttttaatt aactgaatag ctaacataac ttcgtatagc atacattata
     4501 cgaagttatc acgcgtgcca ccatgaaatg taaattcctg ggtagcttct ttctgctctt
     4561 cagcctttcc ggcaaagggg cggactgcat ggactataaa gacgacgacg ataaaggaaa
     4621 gagctaccca acagtgtccg ctgactatca ggatgctgtc gaaaaagcaa agaaaaagct
     4681 gagggggttt atcgctgaga agagatgcgc accactgatg ctccggctgg ccttccactc
     4741 cgctggtacc tttgacaaag gcaccaagac aggcggaccc ttcggaacca tcaagcaccc
     4801 tgcagaactc gcccattctg ctaacaatgg cctggacatc gccgtgagac tgctcgaacc
     4861 tctcaaggcc gagttcccaa ttctgagtta cgctgacttt tatcagctgg caggcgtggt
     4921 cgccgtggag gtcactgggg gtcctaaagt gccattccac ccaggacgag aggacaagcc
     4981 tgaaccacct ccagagggac gactgccaga tcccaccaaa gggagcgacc atctgaggga
     5041 cgtgttcggc aaggcaatgg gcctcactga ccaggacatc gtggccctgt ccggcggaca
     5101 caccattgga gccgctcata aggaaagaag tggattcgag gggccctgga ccagcaaccc
     5161 cctgatcttc gacaattcct actttactga gctgctctct ggagagaaag aagggctgct
     5221 ccagctgcca tcagacaagg ctctgctcag cgaccccgtg ttcaggccac tggtcgacaa
     5281 atacgcagcc gacgaagatg cattctttgc cgattatgct gaagcacatc agaagctctc
     5341 tgagctggga ttcgcagacg ctctccagct gccacctctg gagcgcctca ccctggatgt
     5401 cacagtgggg gtcggtgcag gaggactcct cttggtgctc ttggtggcgc tttttatttt
     5461 ctgtatctga acgcgttacg taaagcttgt cgataatcaa cctctggatt acaaaatttg
     5521 tgaaagattg actggtattc ttaactatgt tgctcctttt acgctatgtg gatacgctgc
     5581 tttaatgcct ttgtatcatg ctattgcttc ccgtatggct ttcattttct cctccttgta
     5641 taaatcctgg ttgctgtctc tttatgagga gttgtggccc gttgtcaggc aacgtggcgt
     5701 ggtgtgcact gtgtttgctg acgcaacccc cactggttgg ggcattgcca ccacctgtca
     5761 gctcctttcc gggactttcg ctttccccct ccctattgcc acggcggaac tcatcgccgc
     5821 ctgccttgcc cgctgctgga caggggctcg gctgttgggc actgacaatt ccgtggtgtt
     5881 gtcggggaaa tcatcgtcct ttccttggct gctcgcctat gttgccacct ggattctgcg
     5941 cgggacgtcc ttctgctacg tcccttcggc cctcaatcca gcggaccttc cttcccgcgg
     6001 cctgctgccg gctctgcggc ctcttccgcg tcttcgcctt cgccctcaga cgagtcggat
     6061 ctccctttgg gccgcctccc cgcatcgaca ccgagcgctg ctcgaggcct cgactgtgcc
     6121 ttctagttgc cagccatctg ttgtttgccc ctcccccgtg ccttccttga ccctggaagg
     6181 tgccactccc actgtccttt cctaataaaa tgaggaaatt gcatcgcatt gtctgagtag
     6241 gtgtcattct attctggggg gtggggtggg gcaggacagc aagggggagg attgggaaga
     6301 caatagcagg catgctgggg acacgtggga tcctctagag ccccatcctc actgactccg
     6361 tcctggagtt ggatgagaga taatggcctt acgttgtgcc aggggagggt cgggctggat
     6421 ttagcaagat ttaccttctc caaagagcgg tgctgcagtg gcacagctgc ccacggaggt
     6481 gggggggtca ccgtccctgg aggtgatgaa gaactgtggg gatgtggcac tgagggacat
     6541 ggccagtggg cacggtgggt gggttggggt tggtcttggg gatcttggag ggcttttcca
     6601 gccttcatga tttgacgatt gtatgaacat ctacatggca attctccagc tgcctgtccc
     6661 agtcctactg acccagctgt atctctccag gcaagctctt ccaccccttc tgcttgcatc
     6721 cagacaccat caaacatgca ggctcagaca cagggaccag cagtgtctgt ggcctttttg
     6781 tgctcctctc catgctgggt tttaacttgc tctttgtcct tctatcctat cttcttatcc
     6841 ttaaggctgt tctgaacgct gtgacttgga gagtgtccca gagccctcaa cacctgcatg
     6901 tcccacgtcc atgctgtcct gcacttcctt atccccaaga tctgcctctc cgtgatgcac
     6961 tgaattggca aacatgtgtc accccagacc aacaatgtca cagcaaactc ccccttgata
     7021 ggacaagggg gaatggcttt acactgagac aggggaggtt tgggttggat atgaggaggc
     7081 agtttttccc ccagagggtg gtgacgcact gaacaggttg cccaaggagg ctgtggatgc
     7141 cccatccctg caggcattca aggccaggct ggatgtggct ctgggcagcc tgggctgctg
     7201 gttgatgacc ctgcacatag cagggggttg gatctggatg agcactgtgc tcctttgcaa
     7261 cccaggccgt tctatgattc tgtcattcta aatctctctt tcagcctaaa gctttttccc
     7321 cgtatccccc caggtgtctg caggctcaaa gagcagcgag aagcgttcag aggaaagcga
     7381 tcccgtgcca ccttccccgt gcccgggctg tccccgcacg ctgccggctc ggggatgcgg
     7441 ggggagcgcc ggaccggagc ggagccccgg gcggctcgct gctgccccct agcgggggag
     7501 ggacgtaatt acatccctgg gggctttggg ggggggctgt ccctctagag ccccatcctc
     7561 actgactccg tcctggagtt ggatgagaga taatggcctt acgttgtgcc aggggagggt
     7621 cgggctggat ttagcaagat ttaccttctc caaagagcgg tgctgcagtg gcacagctgc
     7681 ccacggaggt gggggggtca ccgtccctgg aggtgatgaa gaactgtggg gatgtggcac
     7741 tgagggacat ggccagtggg cacggtgggt gggttggggt tggtcttggg gatcttggag
     7801 ggcttttcca gccttcatga tttgacgatt gtatgaacat ctacatggca attctccagc
     7861 tgcctgtccc agtcctactg acccagctgt atctctccag gcaagctctt ccaccccttc
     7921 tgcttgcatc cagacaccat caaacatgca ggctcagaca cagggaccag cagtgtctgt
     7981 ggcctttttg tgctcctctc catgctgggt tttaacttgc tctttgtcct tctatcctat
     8041 cttcttatcc ttaaggctgt tctgaacgct gtgacttgga gagtgtccca gagccctcaa
     8101 cacctgcatg tcccacgtcc atgctgtcct gcacttcctt atccccaaga tctgcctctc
     8161 cgtgatgcac tgaattggca aacatgtgtc accccagacc aacaatgtca cagcaaactc
     8221 ccccttgata ggacaagggg gaatggcttt acactgagac aggggaggtt tgggttggat
     8281 atgaggaggc agtttttccc ccagagggtg gtgacgcact gaacaggttg cccaaggagg
     8341 ctgtggatgc cccatccctg caggcattca aggccaggct ggatgtggct ctgggcagcc
     8401 tgggctgctg gttgatgacc ctgcacatag cagggggttg gatctggatg agcactgtgc
     8461 tcctttgcaa cccaggccgt tctatgattc tgtcattcta aatctctctt tcagcctaaa
     8521 gctttttccc cgtatccccc caggtgtctg caggctcaaa gagcagcgag aagcgttcag
     8581 aggaaagcga tcccgtgcca ccttccccgt gcccgggctg tccccgcacg ctgccggctc
     8641 ggggatgcgg ggggagcgcc ggaccggagc ggagccccgg gcggctcgct gctgccccct
     8701 agcgggggag ggacgtaatt acatccctgg gggctttggg ggggggctgt ccctctagag
     8761 tcgacggcgc gccgtaaaag cttggcatag atcttattgc agaagccata tgttttaggt
     8821 gccagggcgt gcccttgggc tccccgggcg cgtttgggcg gccgcatcga attctaccgg
     8881 gtaggggagg cgcttttccc aaggcagtct ggagcatgcg ctttagcagc cccgctgggc
     8941 acttggcgct acacaagtgg cctctggcct cgcacacatt ccacatccac cggtaggcgc
     9001 caaccggctc cgttctttgg tggccccttc gcgccacctt ctactcctcc cctagtcagg
     9061 aagttccccc ccgccccgca gctcgcgtcg tgcaggacgt gacaaatgga agtagcacgt
     9121 ctcactagtc tcgtgcagat ggacagcacc gctgagcaat ggaagcgggt aggcctttgg
     9181 ggcagcggcc aatagcagct ttgctccttc gctttctggg ctcagaggct gggaaggggt
     9241 gggtccgggg gcgggctcag gggcgggctc aggggcgggg cgggcgcccg aaggtcctcc
     9301 ggaggcccgg cattctgcac gcttcaaaag cgcacgtctg ccgcgctgtt ctcctcttcc
     9361 tcatctccgg gcctttcgac ctgcaatcgc cgctagccgc caccatgaaa aagcctgaac
     9421 tcaccgcgac gtctgtcgag aagtttctga tcgaaaagtt cgacagcgtc tccgacctga
     9481 tgcagctctc ggagggcgaa gaatctcgtg ctttcagctt cgatgtagga gggcgtggat
     9541 atgtcctgcg ggtaaatagc tgcgccgatg gtttctacaa agatcgttat gtttatcggc
     9601 actttgcatc ggccgcgctc ccgattccgg aagtgcttga cattggggaa ttcagcgaga
     9661 gcctgaccta ttgcatctcc cgccgtgcac agggtgtcac gttgcaagac ctgcctgaaa
     9721 ccgaactgcc cgctgttctg cagccggtcg cggaggccat ggatgcgatc gctgcggccg
     9781 atcttagcca gacgagcggg ttcggcccat tcggaccgca aggaatcggt caatacacta
     9841 catggcgtga tttcatatgc gcgattgctg atccccatgt gtatcactgg caaactgtga
     9901 tggacgacac cgtcagtgta agtgctagcc cctaggcctg aatcgaagtt cctattcttc
     9961 aaaaggtata ggaacttcga gctcgtcgac tgcagaggcc tgcatgcaag cttggcgtaa
    10021 tcatggtcat agctgtttcc tgtgtgaaat tgttatccgc tcacaattcc acacaacata
    10081 cgagccggaa gcataaagtg taaagcctgg ggtgcctaat gagtgagcta actcacatta
    10141 attgcgttgc gctcactgcc cgctttccag tcgggaaacc tgtcgtgcca gctgcattaa
    10201 tgaatcggcc aacgcgcggg gagaggcggt ttgcgtattg ggcgctcttc cgcttcctcg
    10261 ctcactgact cgctgcgctc ggtcgttcgg ctgcggcgag cggtatcagc tcactcaaag
    10321 gcggtaatac ggttatccac agaatcaggg gataacgcag gaaagaacat gtgagcaaaa
    10381 ggccagcaaa aggccaggaa ccgtaaaaag gccgcgttgc tggcgttttt ccataggctc
    10441 cgcccccctg acgagcatca caaaaatcga cgctcaagtc agaggtggcg aaacccgaca
    10501 ggactataaa gataccaggc gtttccccct ggaagctccc tcgtgcgctc tcctgttccg
    10561 accctgccgc ttaccggata cctgtccgcc tttctccctt cgggaagcgt ggcgctttct
    10621 catagctcac gctgtaggta tctcagttcg gtgtaggtcg ttcgctccaa gctgggctgt
    10681 gtgcacgaac cccccgttca gcccgaccgc tgcgccttat ccggtaacta tcgtcttgag
    10741 tccaacccgg taagacacga cttatcgcca ctggcagcag ccactggtaa caggattagc
    10801 agagcgaggt atgtaggcgg tgctacagag ttcttgaagt ggtggcctaa ctacggctac
    10861 actagaagaa cagtatttgg tatctgcgct ctgctgaagc cagttacctt cggaaaaaga
    10921 gttggtagct cttgatccgg caaacaaacc accgctggta gcggtggttt ttttgtttgc
    10981 aagcagcaga ttacgcgcag aaaaaaagga tctcaagaag atcctttgat cttttctacg
    11041 gggtctgacg ctcagtggaa cgaaaactca cgttaaggga ttttggtcat gagattatca
    11101 aaaaggatct tcacctagat ccttttaaat taaaaatgaa gttttaaatc aatctaaagt
    11161 atatatgagt aaacttggtc tgacagttac caatgcttaa tcagtgaggc acctatctca
    11221 gcgatctgtc tatttcgttc atccatagtt gcctgactcc ccgtcgtgta gataactacg
    11281 atacgggagg gcttaccatc tggccccagt gctgcaatga taccgcgaga cccacgctca
    11341 ccggctccag atttatcagc aataaaccag ccagccggaa gggccgagcg cagaagtggt
    11401 cctgcaactt tatccgcctc catccagtct attaattgtt gccgggaagc tagagtaagt
    11461 agttcgccag ttaatagttt gcgcaacgtt gttgccattg ctacaggcat cgtggtgtca
    11521 cgctcgtcgt ttggtatggc ttcattcagc tccggttccc aacgatcaag gcgagttaca
    11581 tgatccccca tgttgtgcaa aaaagcggtt agctccttcg gtcctccgat cgttgtcaga
    11641 agtaagttgg ccgcagtgtt atcactcatg gttatggcag cactgcataa ttctcttact
    11701 gtcatgccat ccgtaagatg cttttctgtg actggtgagt actcaaccaa gtcattctga
    11761 gaatagtgta tgcggcgacc gagttgctct tgcccggcgt caatacggga taataccgcg
    11821 ccacatagca gaactttaaa agtgctcatc attggaaaac gttcttcggg gcgaaaactc
    11881 tcaaggatct taccgctgtt gagatccagt tcgatgtaac ccactcgtgc acccaactga
    11941 tcttcagcat cttttacttt caccagcgtt tctgggtgag caaaaacagg aaggcaaaat
    12001 gccgcaaaaa agggaataag ggcgacacgg aaatgttgaa tactcatact cttccttttt
    12061 caatattatt gaagcattta tcagggttat tgtctcatga gcggatacat atttgaatgt
    12121 atttagaaaa ataaacaaat aggggttccg cgcacatttc cccgaaaagt gccacctgac
    12181 gtctaagaaa ccattattat catgacatta acctataaaa ataggcgtat cacgaggccc
    12241 tttcgtc
//
