>Addgene plasmid #114432 | Ai133 (TITL-ssAPEX2tm) targeting vector | depositor full sequence | sequence record 221187 | Ai133 (TITL-ssAPEX2tm) targeting vector sequence 12254 bps
TCGCGCGTTTCGGTGATGACGGTGAAAACCTCTGACACATGCAGCTCCCGGAGACGGTCACAGCTTGTCT
GTAAGCGGATGCCGGGAGCAGACAAGCCCGTCAGGGCGCGTCAGCGGGTGTTGGCGGGTGTCGGGGCTGG
CTTAACTATGCGGCATCAGAGCAGATTGTACTGAGAGTGCACCATATGCGGTGTGAAATACCGCACAGAT
GCGTAAGGAGAAAATACCGCATCAGGCGCCATTCGCCATTCAGGCTGCGCAACTGTTGGGAAGGGCGATC
GGTGCGGGCCTCTTCGCTATTACGCCAGCTGGCGAAAGGGGGATGTGCTGCAAGGCGATTAAGTTGGGTA
ACGCCAGGGTTTTCCCAGTCACGACGTTGTAAAACGACGGCCAGTGAATTCGAGCTCGGTACCGAAGTTC
CTATTCTTCAAATAGTATAGGAACTTCTTTCGGCCGGCCAATCGATTGGATCCGTTTTATGCCGCGGTTA
CCGTGAAGATATCTTAATTAAGAATTCGAGCTCGCTAGAGCCCCATCCTCACTGACTCCGTCCTGGAGTT
GGATGAGAGATAATGGCCTTACGTTGTGCCAGGGGAGGGTCGGGCTGGATTTAGCAAGATTTACCTTCTC
CAAAGAGCGGTGCTGCAGTGGCACAGCTGCCCACGGAGGTGGGGGGGTCACCGTCCCTGGAGGTGATGAA
GAACTGTGGGGATGTGGCACTGAGGGACATGGCCAGTGGGCACGGTGGGTGGGTTGGGGTTGGTCTTGGG
GATCTTGGAGGGCTTTTCCAGCCTTCATGATTTGACGATTGTATGAACATCTACATGGCAATTCTCCAGC
TGCCTGTCCCAGTCCTACTGACCCAGCTGTATCTCTCCAGGCAAGCTCTTCCACCCCTTCTGCTTGCATC
CAGACACCATCAAACATGCAGGCTCAGACACAGGGACCAGCAGTGTCTGTGGCCTTTTTGTGCTCCTCTC
CATGCTGGGTTTTAACTTGCTCTTTGTCCTTCTATCCTATCTTCTTATCCTTAAGGCTGTTCTGAACGCT
GTGACTTGGAGAGTGTCCCAGAGCCCTCAACACCTGCATGTCCCACGTCCATGCTGTCCTGCACTTCCTT
ATCCCCAAGATCTGCCTCTCCGTGATGCACTGAATTGGCAAACATGTGTCACCCCAGACCAACAATGTCA
CAGCAAACTCCCCCTTGATAGGACAAGGGGGAATGGCTTTACACTGAGACAGGGGAGGTTTGGGTTGGAT
ATGAGGAGGCAGTTTTTCCCCCAGAGGGTGGTGACGCACTGAACAGGTTGCCCAAGGAGGCTGTGGATGC
CCCATCCCTGCAGGCATTCAAGGCCAGGCTGGATGTGGCTCTGGGCAGCCTGGGCTGCTGGTTGATGACC
CTGCACATAGCAGGGGGTTGGATCTGGATGAGCACTGTGCTCCTTTGCAACCCAGGCCGTTCTATGATTC
TGTCATTCTAAATCTCTCTTTCAGCCTAAAGCTTTTTCCCCGTATCCCCCCAGGTGTCTGCAGGCTCAAA
GAGCAGCGAGAAGCGTTCAGAGGAAAGCGATCCCGTGCCACCTTCCCCGTGCCCGGGCTGTCCCCGCACG
CTGCCGGCTCGGGGATGCGGGGGGAGCGCCGGACCGGAGCGGAGCCCCGGGCGGCTCGCTGCTGCCCCCT
AGCGGGGGAGGGACGTAATTACATCCCTGGGGGCTTTGGGGGGGGGCTGTCCCGAGCTCGGTACCGCCCC
ATCCTCACTGACTCCGTCCTGGAGTTGGATGAGAGATAATGGCCTTACGTTGTGCCAGGGGAGGGTCGGG
CTGGATTTAGCAAGATTTACCTTCTCCAAAGAGCGGTGCTGCAGTGGCACAGCTGCCCACGGAGGTGGGG
GGGTCACCGTCCCTGGAGGTGATGAAGAACTGTGGGGATGTGGCACTGAGGGACATGGCCAGTGGGCACG
GTGGGTGGGTTGGGGTTGGTCTTGGGGATCTTGGAGGGCTTTTCCAGCCTTCATGATTTGACGATTGTAT
GAACATCTACATGGCAATTCTCCAGCTGCCTGTCCCAGTCCTACTGACCCAGCTGTATCTCTCCAGGCAA
GCTCTTCCACCCCTTCTGCTTGCATCCAGACACCATCAAACATGCAGGCTCAGACACAGGGACCAGCAGT
GTCTGTGGCCTTTTTGTGCTCCTCTCCATGCTGGGTTTTAACTTGCTCTTTGTCCTTCTATCCTATCTTC
TTATCCTTAAGGCTGTTCTGAACGCTGTGACTTGGAGAGTGTCCCAGAGCCCTCAACACCTGCATGTCCC
ACGTCCATGCTGTCCTGCACTTCCTTATCCCCAAGATCTGCCTCTCCGTGATGCACTGAATTGGCAAACA
TGTGTCACCCCAGACCAACAATGTCACAGCAAACTCCCCCTTGATAGGACAAGGGGGAATGGCTTTACAC
TGAGACAGGGGAGGTTTGGGTTGGATATGAGGAGGCAGTTTTTCCCCCAGAGGGTGGTGACGCACTGAAC
AGGTTGCCCAAGGAGGCTGTGGATGCCCCATCCCTGCAGGCATTCAAGGCCAGGCTGGATGTGGCTCTGG
GCAGCCTGGGCTGCTGGTTGATGACCCTGCACATAGCAGGGGGTTGGATCTGGATGAGCACTGTGCTCCT
TTGCAACCCAGGCCGTTCTATGATTCTGTCATTCTAAATCTCTCTTTCAGCCTAAAGCTTTTTCCCCGTA
TCCCCCCAGGTGTCTGCAGGCTCAAAGAGCAGCGAGAAGCGTTCAGAGGAAAGCGATCCCGTGCCACCTT
CCCCGTGCCCGGGCTGTCCCCGCACGCTGCCGGCTCGGGGATGCGGGGGGAGCGCCGGACCGGAGCGGAG
CCCCGGGCGGCTCGCTGCTGCCCCCTAGCGGGGGAGGGACGTAATTACATCCCTGGGGGCTTTGGGGGGG
GGCTGTCCCGGTACCCGGGGATCCACCGGTATCGATTACCTATCACAAATTCGAGTTTACTCCCTATCAG
TGATAGAGAACGTATGTCGAGTTTACTCCCTATCAGTGATAGAGAACGATGTCGAGTTTACTCCCTATCA
GTGATAGAGAACGTATGTCGAGTTTACTCCCTATCAGTGATAGAGAACGTATGTCGAGTTTACTCCCTAT
CAGTGATAGAGAACGTATGTCGAGTTTATCCCTATCAGTGATAGAGAACGTATGTCGAGTTTACTCCCTA
TCAGTGATAGAGAACGTATGTCGAGGTAGGCGTGTACGGTGGGAGGCCTATATAAGCAGAGCTCGTTTAG
TGAACCGTCAGATCGCCTATTTAAATATAACTTCGTATAGCATACATTATACGAAGTTATTCGCGAGTGA
ATAAATGAAAGCTTGCAGATCCCCTCAGCACCATGGCTAGCGGCAGCCTCGGAGTTTGAATAGATAGAAT
AAAATATCTTTATTTTCATTCCATCTGTGTGTTGGTTTTTTGTGTGAGATCTACGGGTGGCATCCCTGTG
ACCCCTCCCCAGTGCCTCTCCTGGCCCTGGAAGTTGCCACTCCAGTGCCCACCAGCCTTGTCCTAATAAA
ATTAAGTTGCATCATTTTGTCTGACTAGGTGTCCTTCTATAATATTATGGGGTGGAGGGGGGTGGTATGG
AGCAAGGGGCAAGTTGGGAAGACAACCTGTAGGGCCTGCGGGGTCTATTGGGAACCAAGCTGGAGTGCAG
TGGCACAATCTTGGCTCACTGCAATCTCCGCCTCCTGGGTTCAAGCGATTCTCCTGCCTCAGGCTCCCGA
GTTGTTGGGATTCCAGGCATGCATGACCAGGCTCAGCTAATTTTTGTTTTTTTGGTAGAGACGGGGTTTC
ACCATATTGGCCAGGCTGGTCTCCAACTCCTAATCTCAGGTGATCTACCCACCTTGGCCTCCCAAATTGC
TGGGATTACAGGCGTGAACCACTGCTCCCTTCCCTGTCCTTCTGCCTCAGCGCTGTAAGTCTGCAGAAAT
TGATGATCTATTAAACAATAAAGATGTCCACTAAAATGGAAGTTTTTCCTGTCATACTTTGTTAAGAAGG
GTGAGAACAGAGTACCTACATTTTGAATGGAAGGATTGGAGCTACGGGGGTGGGGGTGGGGTGGGATTAG
ATAAATGCCTGCTCTTTACTGAAGGCTCTTTACTATTGCTTTATGATAATGTTTCATAGTTGGATATCAT
AATTTAAACAAGCAAAACCAAATTAAGGGCCAGCTCATTCCTCCCACTCATGATCTATAGATCTATAGAT
CTCTCGTGGGATCATTGTTTTTCTCTTGATTCCCACTTTGTGGTTCTAAGTACTGTGGTTTCCAAATGTG
TCAGTTTCATAGCCTGAAGAACGAGATCAGCAGCCTCTGTTCCACATACACTTCATTCTCAGTATTGTTT
TGCCAAGTTCTAATTCCATCAGAAAGCTTTTAATTAACTGAATAGCTAACATAACTTCGTATAGCATACA
TTATACGAAGTTATCACGCGTGTTTGGGACGCGTGCCACCATGAAATGTAAATTCCTGGGTAGCTTCTTT
CTGCTCTTCAGCCTTTCCGGCAAAGGGGCGGACTGCATGGACTATAAAGACGACGACGATAAAGGAAAGA
GCTACCCAACAGTGTCCGCTGACTATCAGGATGCTGTCGAAAAAGCAAAGAAAAAGCTGAGGGGGTTTAT
CGCTGAGAAGAGATGCGCACCACTGATGCTCCGGCTGGCCTTCCACTCCGCTGGTACCTTTGACAAAGGC
ACCAAGACAGGCGGACCCTTCGGAACCATCAAGCACCCTGCAGAACTCGCCCATTCTGCTAACAATGGCC
TGGACATCGCCGTGAGACTGCTCGAACCTCTCAAGGCCGAGTTCCCAATTCTGAGTTACGCTGACTTTTA
TCAGCTGGCAGGCGTGGTCGCCGTGGAGGTCACTGGGGGTCCTAAAGTGCCATTCCACCCAGGACGAGAG
GACAAGCCTGAACCACCTCCAGAGGGACGACTGCCAGATCCCACCAAAGGGAGCGACCATCTGAGGGACG
TGTTCGGCAAGGCAATGGGCCTCACTGACCAGGACATCGTGGCCCTGTCCGGCGGACACACCATTGGAGC
CGCTCATAAGGAAAGAAGTGGATTCGAGGGGCCCTGGACCAGCAACCCCCTGATCTTCGACAATTCCTAC
TTTACTGAGCTGCTCTCTGGAGAGAAAGAAGGGCTGCTCCAGCTGCCATCAGACAAGGCTCTGCTCAGCG
ACCCCGTGTTCAGGCCACTGGTCGACAAATACGCAGCCGACGAAGATGCATTCTTTGCCGATTATGCTGA
AGCACATCAGAAGCTCTCTGAGCTGGGATTCGCAGACGCTCTCCAGCTGCCACCTCTGGAGCGCCTCACC
CTGGATGTCACAGTGGGGGTCGGTGCAGGAGGACTCCTCTTGGTGCTCTTGGTGGCGCTTTTTATTTTCT
GTATCTGAACGCGGCGTTACGTAAAGCTTGTCGATAATCAACCTCTGGATTACAAAATTTGTGAAAGATT
GACTGGTATTCTTAACTATGTTGCTCCTTTTACGCTATGTGGATACGCTGCTTTAATGCCTTTGTATCAT
GCTATTGCTTCCCGTATGGCTTTCATTTTCTCCTCCTTGTATAAATCCTGGTTGCTGTCTCTTTATGAGG
AGTTGTGGCCCGTTGTCAGGCAACGTGGCGTGGTGTGCACTGTGTTTGCTGACGCAACCCCCACTGGTTG
GGGCATTGCCACCACCTGTCAGCTCCTTTCCGGGACTTTCGCTTTCCCCCTCCCTATTGCCACGGCGGAA
CTCATCGCCGCCTGCCTTGCCCGCTGCTGGACAGGGGCTCGGCTGTTGGGCACTGACAATTCCGTGGTGT
TGTCGGGGAAATCATCGTCCTTTCCTTGGCTGCTCGCCTATGTTGCCACCTGGATTCTGCGCGGGACGTC
CTTCTGCTACGTCCCTTCGGCCCTCAATCCAGCGGACCTTCCTTCCCGCGGCCTGCTGCCGGCTCTGCGG
CCTCTTCCGCGTCTTCGCCTTCGCCCTCAGACGAGTCGGATCTCCCTTTGGGCCGCCTCCCCGCATCGAC
ACCGAGCGCTGCTCGAGGCCTCGACTGTGCCTTCTAGTTGCCAGCCATCTGTTGTTTGCCCCTCCCCCGT
GCCTTCCTTGACCCTGGAAGGTGCCACTCCCACTGTCCTTTCCTAATAAAATGAGGAAATTGCATCGCAT
TGTCTGAGTAGGTGTCATTCTATTCTGGGGGGTGGGGTGGGGCAGGACAGCAAGGGGGAGGATTGGGAAG
ACAATAGCAGGCATGCTGGGGACACGTGGGATCCTCTAGTCTAGAGCCCCATCCTCACTGACTCCGTCCT
GGAGTTGGATGAGAGATAATGGCCTTACGTTGTGCCAGGGGAGGGTCGGGCTGGATTTAGCAAGATTTAC
CTTCTCCAAAGAGCGGTGCTGCAGTGGCACAGCTGCCCACGGAGGTGGGGGGGTCACCGTCCCTGGAGGT
GATGAAGAACTGTGGGGATGTGGCACTGAGGGACATGGCCAGTGGGCACGGTGGGTGGGTTGGGGTTGGT
CTTGGGGATCTTGGAGGGCTTTTCCAGCCTTCATGATTTGACGATTGTATGAACATCTACATGGCAATTC
TCCAGCTGCCTGTCCCAGTCCTACTGACCCAGCTGTATCTCTCCAGGCAAGCTCTTCCACCCCTTCTGCT
TGCATCCAGACACCATCAAACATGCAGGCTCAGACACAGGGACCAGCAGTGTCTGTGGCCTTTTTGTGCT
CCTCTCCATGCTGGGTTTTAACTTGCTCTTTGTCCTTCTATCCTATCTTCTTATCCTTAAGGCTGTTCTG
AACGCTGTGACTTGGAGAGTGTCCCAGAGCCCTCAACACCTGCATGTCCCACGTCCATGCTGTCCTGCAC
TTCCTTATCCCCAAGATCTGCCTCTCCGTGATGCACTGAATTGGCAAACATGTGTCACCCCAGACCAACA
ATGTCACAGCAAACTCCCCCTTGATAGGACAAGGGGGAATGGCTTTACACTGAGACAGGGGAGGTTTGGG
TTGGATATGAGGAGGCAGTTTTTCCCCCAGAGGGTGGTGACGCACTGAACAGGTTGCCCAAGGAGGCTGT
GGATGCCCCATCCCTGCAGGCATTCAAGGCCAGGCTGGATGTGGCTCTGGGCAGCCTGGGCTGCTGGTTG
ATGACCCTGCACATAGCAGGGGGTTGGATCTGGATGAGCACTGTGCTCCTTTGCAACCCAGGCCGTTCTA
TGATTCTGTCATTCTAAATCTCTCTTTCAGCCTAAAGCTTTTTCCCCGTATCCCCCCAGGTGTCTGCAGG
CTCAAAGAGCAGCGAGAAGCGTTCAGAGGAAAGCGATCCCGTGCCACCTTCCCCGTGCCCGGGCTGTCCC
CGCACGCTGCCGGCTCGGGGATGCGGGGGGAGCGCCGGACCGGAGCGGAGCCCCGGGCGGCTCGCTGCTG
CCCCCTAGCGGGGGAGGGACGTAATTACATCCCTGGGGGCTTTGGGGGGGGGCTGTCCCTCTAGAGCCCC
ATCCTCACTGACTCCGTCCTGGAGTTGGATGAGAGATAATGGCCTTACGTTGTGCCAGGGGAGGGTCGGG
CTGGATTTAGCAAGATTTACCTTCTCCAAAGAGCGGTGCTGCAGTGGCACAGCTGCCCACGGAGGTGGGG
GGGTCACCGTCCCTGGAGGTGATGAAGAACTGTGGGGATGTGGCACTGAGGGACATGGCCAGTGGGCACG
GTGGGTGGGTTGGGGTTGGTCTTGGGGATCTTGGAGGGCTTTTCCAGCCTTCATGATTTGACGATTGTAT
GAACATCTACATGGCAATTCTCCAGCTGCCTGTCCCAGTCCTACTGACCCAGCTGTATCTCTCCAGGCAA
GCTCTTCCACCCCTTCTGCTTGCATCCAGACACCATCAAACATGCAGGCTCAGACACAGGGACCAGCAGT
GTCTGTGGCCTTTTTGTGCTCCTCTCCATGCTGGGTTTTAACTTGCTCTTTGTCCTTCTATCCTATCTTC
TTATCCTTAAGGCTGTTCTGAACGCTGTGACTTGGAGAGTGTCCCAGAGCCCTCAACACCTGCATGTCCC
ACGTCCATGCTGTCCTGCACTTCCTTATCCCCAAGATCTGCCTCTCCGTGATGCACTGAATTGGCAAACA
TGTGTCACCCCAGACCAACAATGTCACAGCAAACTCCCCCTTGATAGGACAAGGGGGAATGGCTTTACAC
TGAGACAGGGGAGGTTTGGGTTGGATATGAGGAGGCAGTTTTTCCCCCAGAGGGTGGTGACGCACTGAAC
AGGTTGCCCAAGGAGGCTGTGGATGCCCCATCCCTGCAGGCATTCAAGGCCAGGCTGGATGTGGCTCTGG
GCAGCCTGGGCTGCTGGTTGATGACCCTGCACATAGCAGGGGGTTGGATCTGGATGAGCACTGTGCTCCT
TTGCAACCCAGGCCGTTCTATGATTCTGTCATTCTAAATCTCTCTTTCAGCCTAAAGCTTTTTCCCCGTA
TCCCCCCAGGTGTCTGCAGGCTCAAAGAGCAGCGAGAAGCGTTCAGAGGAAAGCGATCCCGTGCCACCTT
CCCCGTGCCCGGGCTGTCCCCGCACGCTGCCGGCTCGGGGATGCGGGGGGAGCGCCGGACCGGAGCGGAG
CCCCGGGCGGCTCGCTGCTGCCCCCTAGCGGGGGAGGGACGTAATTACATCCCTGGGGGCTTTGGGGGGG
GGCTGTCCCTCTAGAAGTCGACGGCGCGCCGTAAAAGCTTGGCATAGATCTTATTGCAGAAGCCATATGT
TTTAGGTGCCAGGGCGTGCCCTTGGGCTCCCCGGGCGCGTTTGGGCGGCCGCATCGAATTCTACCGGGTA
GGGGAGGCGCTTTTCCCAAGGCAGTCTGGAGCATGCGCTTTAGCAGCCCCGCTGGGCACTTGGCGCTACA
CAAGTGGCCTCTGGCCTCGCACACATTCCACATCCACCGGTAGGCGCCAACCGGCTCCGTTCTTTGGTGG
CCCCTTCGCGCCACCTTCTACTCCTCCCCTAGTCAGGAAGTTCCCCCCCGCCCCGCAGCTCGCGTCGTGC
AGGACGTGACAAATGGAAGTAGCACGTCTCACTAGTCTCGTGCAGATGGACAGCACCGCTGAGCAATGGA
AGCGGGTAGGCCTTTGGGGCAGCGGCCAATAGCAGCTTTGCTCCTTCGCTTTCTGGGCTCAGAGGCTGGG
AAGGGGTGGGTCCGGGGGCGGGCTCAGGGGCGGGCTCAGGGGCGGGGCGGGCGCCCGAAGGTCCTCCGGA
GGCCCGGCATTCTGCACGCTTCAAAAGCGCACGTCTGCCGCGCTGTTCTCCTCTTCCTCATCTCCGGGCC
TTTCGACCTGCAATCGCCGCTAGCCGCCACCATGAAAAAGCCTGAACTCACCGCGACGTCTGTCGAGAAG
TTTCTGATCGAAAAGTTCGACAGCGTCTCCGACCTGATGCAGCTCTCGGAGGGCGAAGAATCTCGTGCTT
TCAGCTTCGATGTAGGAGGGCGTGGATATGTCCTGCGGGTAAATAGCTGCGCCGATGGTTTCTACAAAGA
TCGTTATGTTTATCGGCACTTTGCATCGGCCGCGCTCCCGATTCCGGAAGTGCTTGACATTGGGGAATTC
AGCGAGAGCCTGACCTATTGCATCTCCCGCCGTGCACAGGGTGTCACGTTGCAAGACCTGCCTGAAACCG
AACTGCCCGCTGTTCTGCAGCCGGTCGCGGAGGCCATGGATGCGATCGCTGCGGCCGATCTTAGCCAGAC
GAGCGGGTTCGGCCCATTCGGACCGCAAGGAATCGGTCAATACACTACATGGCGTGATTTCATATGCGCG
ATTGCTGATCCCCATGTGTATCACTGGCAAACTGTGATGGACGACACCGTCAGTGTAAGTGCTAGCCCCT
AGGCCTGAATCGAAGTTCCTATTCTTCAAAAGGTATAGGAACTTCGAGCTCGTCGACTGCAGAGGCCTGC
ATGCAAGCTTGGCGTAATCATGGTCATAGCTGTTTCCTGTGTGAAATTGTTATCCGCTCACAATTCCACA
CAACATACGAGCCGGAAGCATAAAGTGTAAAGCCTGGGGTGCCTAATGAGTGAGCTAACTCACATTAATT
GCGTTGCGCTCACTGCCCGCTTTCCAGTCGGGAAACCTGTCGTGCCAGCTGCATTAATGAATCGGCCAAC
GCGCGGGGAGAGGCGGTTTGCGTATTGGGCGCTCTTCCGCTTCCTCGCTCACTGACTCGCTGCGCTCGGT
CGTTCGGCTGCGGCGAGCGGTATCAGCTCACTCAAAGGCGGTAATACGGTTATCCACAGAATCAGGGGAT
AACGCAGGAAAGAACATGTGAGCAAAAGGCCAGCAAAAGGCCAGGAACCGTAAAAAGGCCGCGTTGCTGG
CGTTTTTCCATAGGCTCCGCCCCCCTGACGAGCATCACAAAAATCGACGCTCAAGTCAGAGGTGGCGAAA
CCCGACAGGACTATAAAGATACCAGGCGTTTCCCCCTGGAAGCTCCCTCGTGCGCTCTCCTGTTCCGACC
CTGCCGCTTACCGGATACCTGTCCGCCTTTCTCCCTTCGGGAAGCGTGGCGCTTTCTCATAGCTCACGCT
GTAGGTATCTCAGTTCGGTGTAGGTCGTTCGCTCCAAGCTGGGCTGTGTGCACGAACCCCCCGTTCAGCC
CGACCGCTGCGCCTTATCCGGTAACTATCGTCTTGAGTCCAACCCGGTAAGACACGACTTATCGCCACTG
GCAGCAGCCACTGGTAACAGGATTAGCAGAGCGAGGTATGTAGGCGGTGCTACAGAGTTCTTGAAGTGGT
GGCCTAACTACGGCTACACTAGAAGAACAGTATTTGGTATCTGCGCTCTGCTGAAGCCAGTTACCTTCGG
AAAAAGAGTTGGTAGCTCTTGATCCGGCAAACAAACCACCGCTGGTAGCGGTGGTTTTTTTGTTTGCAAG
CAGCAGATTACGCGCAGAAAAAAAGGATCTCAAGAAGATCCTTTGATCTTTTCTACGGGGTCTGACGCTC
AGTGGAACGAAAACTCACGTTAAGGGATTTTGGTCATGAGATTATCAAAAAGGATCTTCACCTAGATCCT
TTTAAATTAAAAATGAAGTTTTAAATCAATCTAAAGTATATATGAGTAAACTTGGTCTGACAGTTACCAA
TGCTTAATCAGTGAGGCACCTATCTCAGCGATCTGTCTATTTCGTTCATCCATAGTTGCCTGACTCCCCG
TCGTGTAGATAACTACGATACGGGAGGGCTTACCATCTGGCCCCAGTGCTGCAATGATACCGCGAGACCC
ACGCTCACCGGCTCCAGATTTATCAGCAATAAACCAGCCAGCCGGAAGGGCCGAGCGCAGAAGTGGTCCT
GCAACTTTATCCGCCTCCATCCAGTCTATTAATTGTTGCCGGGAAGCTAGAGTAAGTAGTTCGCCAGTTA
ATAGTTTGCGCAACGTTGTTGCCATTGCTACAGGCATCGTGGTGTCACGCTCGTCGTTTGGTATGGCTTC
ATTCAGCTCCGGTTCCCAACGATCAAGGCGAGTTACATGATCCCCCATGTTGTGCAAAAAAGCGGTTAGC
TCCTTCGGTCCTCCGATCGTTGTCAGAAGTAAGTTGGCCGCAGTGTTATCACTCATGGTTATGGCAGCAC
TGCATAATTCTCTTACTGTCATGCCATCCGTAAGATGCTTTTCTGTGACTGGTGAGTACTCAACCAAGTC
ATTCTGAGAATAGTGTATGCGGCGACCGAGTTGCTCTTGCCCGGCGTCAATACGGGATAATACCGCGCCA
CATAGCAGAACTTTAAAAGTGCTCATCATTGGAAAACGTTCTTCGGGGCGAAAACTCTCAAGGATCTTAC
CGCTGTTGAGATCCAGTTCGATGTAACCCACTCGTGCACCCAACTGATCTTCAGCATCTTTTACTTTCAC
CAGCGTTTCTGGGTGAGCAAAAACAGGAAGGCAAAATGCCGCAAAAAAGGGAATAAGGGCGACACGGAAA
TGTTGAATACTCATACTCTTCCTTTTTCAATATTATTGAAGCATTTATCAGGGTTATTGTCTCATGAGCG
GATACATATTTGAATGTATTTAGAAAAATAAACAAATAGGGGTTCCGCGCACATTTCCCCGAAAAGTGCC
ACCTGACGTCTAAGAAACCATTATTATCATGACATTAACCTATAAAAATAGGCGTATCACGAGGCCCTTT
CGTC
Features (pLannotate 1.2.2; 27 found; start..end, strand, type, name):
    137..236     +  misc_feature   bom (fragment): basis of mobility region from pBR322
    242..399     -  CDS            lacZα (fragment): LacZα fragment of β-galactosidase; lacZ fragment
   1070..1198    +  CDS            OR51A4 (fragment): O51A4_HUMAN - Experimental evidence at transcript level: Swiss-Prot protein existence level 2. Odorant receptor. From Homo sapiens (Human).
   2286..2414    +  CDS            OR51A4 (fragment): O51A4_HUMAN - Experimental evidence at transcript level: Swiss-Prot protein existence level 2. Odorant receptor. From Homo sapiens (Human).
   2993..3307    +  promoter       tight TRE promoter: Tet-responsive promoter PTight, consisting of seven tet operator sequences followed by the minimal CMV promoter
   3317..3350    +  protein_bind   loxP: Cre-mediated recombination occurs in the 8-bp core sequence (GCATACAT). Cre recombinase
   3428..3476    +  polyA_signal   poly(A) signal: synthetic polyadenylation signal
   3485..3961    +  polyA_signal   hGH poly(A) signal: human growth hormone polyadenylation signal
   3973..4434    +  polyA_signal   PGK poly(A) signal: mouse phosphoglycerate kinase 1 polyadenylation signal
   4461..4494    +  protein_bind   loxP: Cre-mediated recombination occurs in the 8-bp core sequence (GCATACAT). Cre recombinase
   4521..4592    +  CDS            Cd2 (fragment): CD2_MOUSE - Also known as Ly-37. Experimental evidence at protein level: Swiss-Prot protein existence level 1. CD2 interacts with lymphocyte function-associated antigen CD58 (LFA-3) and CD48/BCM1 to mediate adhesion between T-cells and other cell types. CD2 is implicated in the triggering of T-cells, the cytoplasmic domain is implicated in the signaling function. From Mus musculus (Mouse).
   4614..5360    +  CDS            APX1: APX1_PEA - Also known as APPX1. Experimental evidence at protein level: Swiss-Prot protein existence level 1. Plays a key role in hydrogen peroxide removal. From Pisum sativum (Garden pea).
   5496..6084    +  misc_feature   WPRE: woodchuck hepatitis virus posttranscriptional regulatory element
   6115..6322    +  polyA_signal   bGH poly(A) signal: bovine growth hormone polyadenylation signal
   6886..7014    +  CDS            OR51A4 (fragment): O51A4_HUMAN - Experimental evidence at transcript level: Swiss-Prot protein existence level 2. Odorant receptor. From Homo sapiens (Human).
   8096..8224    +  CDS            OR51A4 (fragment): O51A4_HUMAN - Experimental evidence at transcript level: Swiss-Prot protein existence level 2. Odorant receptor. From Homo sapiens (Human).
   8826..8859    +  protein_bind   attB: minimal attB site for the φC31 integrase (Groth et al., 2000) phage φC31 integrase
   8886..9385    +  promoter       PGK promoter: mouse phosphoglycerate kinase 1 promoter
   9412..9925    +  CDS            HygR (fragment): aminoglycoside phosphotransferase from E. coli; aph(4)-Ia; confers resistance to hygromycin
  10055..10077   -  protein_bind   lac operator (fragment): The lac repressor binds to the lac operator to inhibit transcription in E. coli. This inhibition can be relieved by adding lactose or isopropyl-β-D-thiogalactopyranoside (IPTG). lac repressor encoded by lacI
  10081..10111   -  promoter       lac promoter: promoter for the E. coli lac operon
  10126..10147   -  protein_bind   CAP binding site: CAP binding activates transcription in the presence of cAMP. E. coli catabolite activator protein
  10160..10252   -  CDS            lacI (fragment): lac repressor; lacI; The lac repressor binds to the lac operator to inhibit transcription in E. coli. This inhibition can be relieved by adding lactose or isopropyl-β-D-thiogalactopyranoside (IPTG).
  10435..11023   -  rep_origin     ori: high-copy-number ColE1/pMB1/pBR322/pUC origin of replication
  11194..12054   -  CDS            AmpR: β-lactamase; bla; confers resistance to ampicillin, carbenicillin, and related antibiotics
  12055..12159   -  promoter       AmpR promoter: bla
  12254..35      +  CDS            rop (fragment) (across the origin): Rop protein, which maintains plasmids at low copy number; rop
