[The description below was written by a language model from this plasmid's Addgene catalogue record, the feature table of its GenBank file and pLannotate feature annotations shown in this document.]
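Description:
Ai133 (TITL-ssAPEX2tm) targeting vector is a roughly 12.25 kb mouse gene-targeting plasmid built on the TIGRE1.0 targeting backbone, designed to place a Cre-dependent electron microscopy tag into the mouse TIGRE locus. It is propagated in E. coli through a ColE1/pUC-type origin with ampicillin selection (AmpR under its own promoter). The catalogue lists it as low copy even though the origin is annotated as a high-copy type.

The payload is driven by the tight TRE promoter (seven tet operators upstream of a minimal CMV promoter), so expression needs a tetracycline-controlled transactivator. Between promoter and coding sequence sits a loxP-flanked stop cassette made of three polyadenylation signals in series (synthetic, hGH and PGK). Cre excises this block, making expression depend on both Cre and the transactivator. The 810 bp ssAPEX2tm insert is annotated as a short mouse Cd2-derived fragment, plausibly the signal sequence implied by "ss", followed by a FLAG epitope and an ascorbate peroxidase coding region matching pea APX1, the family from which APEX2 was engineered. One table also labels a short HIV Rev-type nuclear export signal just after the peroxidase. The "tm" element suggested by the name is not separately annotated. WPRE and a bGH poly(A) signal follow to enhance and terminate expression.

Repeated sequences flanking the cassette are auto-labelled as OR51A4 fragments, probably incidental matches, and their real identity is not stated. Downstream lie a φC31 attB site, a PGK promoter and a partial hygromycin resistance gene, an arrangement consistent with reconstituting selection upon integration. The record does not annotate homology arms or explain the integration mechanism. The two feature tables differ by only a few bases.
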