Addgene plasmid #114432: Ai133 (TITL-ssAPEX2tm) targeting vector
Purpose: Target a Cre-dependent electron microscopy tag ssAPEX2tm cassette into the mouse TIGRE locus
Depositing lab: Hongkui Zeng. Depositing organization: Allen Institute. Publication: A Suite of Transgenic Driver and Reporter Mouse Lines with Enhanced Brain-Cell-Type Targeting and Functionality. Daigle TL, Madisen L, Hage TA, Valley MT, Knoblich U, Larsen RS, Takeno MM, Huang L, Gu H, Larsen R, Mills M, Bosma-Moody A, Siverts LA, Walker M, Graybuck LT, Yao Z, Fong O, Nguyen TN, Garren E, Lenz GH, Chavarha M, Pendergraft J, Harrington J, Hirokawa KE, Harris JA, Nicovich PR, McGraw MJ, Ollerenshaw DR, Smith KA, Baker CA, Ting JT, Sunkin SM, Lecoq J, Lin MZ, Boyden ES, Murphy GJ, da Costa NM, Waters J, Li L, Tasic B, Zeng H. Cell. 2018 Jul 12;174(2):465-480.e22. doi: 10.1016/j.cell.2018.06.035. PubMed 30007418.
Backbone
  Vector backbone: TIGRE1.0 targeting vector
  Backbone size w/o insert (bp): 11443
  Total vector size (bp): 12254
  Vector type: Mouse Targeting, Cre/Lox
Growth in bacteria
  Bacterial resistance: Ampicillin, 100 μg/mL
  Growth temperature: 30°C
  Growth strain: NEB Stable
  Copy number: Low Copy
Gene/Insert
  Gene/Insert name: ssAPEX2tm (alt name: APEX2)
  Insert size (bp): 810
  Promoter: TREtight
  Cloning method: Restriction Enzyme; 5′ cloning site Mlul... (not destroyed); 3′ cloning site MluI (not destroyed)
  Sequencing primers: 5′ CTAATTCCATCAGAAAGCTT; 3′ CTAATTCCATCAGAAAGCTT
Resource information
  A portion of this plasmid was derived from a plasmid made by: Alice Ting
Terms and licenses: Academic/Nonprofit Terms; Industry Terms: Not Available to Industry
How to cite: Ai133 (TITL-ssAPEX2tm) targeting vector was a gift from Hongkui Zeng (Addgene plasmid # 114432 ; http://n2t.net/addgene:114432 ; RRID:Addgene_114432)
